Addgene plasmid #155149: pBEL1833
Purpose: Expresses MlaF(1-250)-GCN4
Depositing lab: Gira Bhabha & Damian Ekiert. Depositing organization: NYU Grossman School of Medicine. Publication: Structure of MlaFB uncovers novel mechanisms of ABC transporter regulation. Kolich LR, Chang YT, Coudray N, Giacometti SI, MacRae MR, Isom GL, Teran EM, Bhabha G, Ekiert DC. Elife. 2020 Jun 30;9. pii: 60030. doi: 10.7554/eLife.60030. PubMed 32602838.
Backbone
  Vector backbone: pBAD-His
  Backbone manufacturer: Thermo Fisher
  Backbone size w/o insert (bp): 4571
  Total vector size (bp): 5423
Growth in bacteria
  Bacterial resistance: Ampicillin, 100 μg/mL
  Growth temperature: 37°C
  Growth strain: DH5alpha
  Copy number: High Copy
Gene/Insert
  Gene/Insert name: mlaF(1-250)-GCN4_Dimerization_Domain
  Species: E. coli
  Insert size (bp): 852
  Promoter: araBAD
  Cloning method: Gibson Cloning
  Sequencing primers: 5′ NA; 3′ NA
Terms and licenses: Academic/Nonprofit Terms; Industry Terms: Not Available to Industry
How to cite: pBEL1833 was a gift from Gira Bhabha & Damian Ekiert (Addgene plasmid # 155149 ; http://n2t.net/addgene:155149 ; RRID:Addgene_155149)
