[The description below was written by a language model from this plasmid's Addgene catalogue record and pLannotate feature annotations shown in this document.]
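Description:
pBEL1833 is a bacterial expression plasmid built on the pBAD-His backbone for arabinose-inducible production of a truncated E. coli MlaF protein fused to a dimerization domain. The 5.4 kb plasmid replicates in E. coli from a high-copy ColE1/pMB1-type origin and is selected with ampicillin through the β-lactamase gene. It also carries an M13 phage origin, which in principle allows single-stranded DNA production. Short remnants of the pBR322 lineage are annotated as fragments only and are not expected to be functional: partial bom, rop, tetracycline resistance gene and tet promoter sequences.

The insert, assembled by Gibson cloning, encodes residues 1–250 of MlaF joined directly at its C-terminus to a fragment of the yeast transcription factor GCN4 that the record describes as the dimerization domain. MlaF is the ATPase subunit that provides energy coupling in the MlaFEDB ABC transporter. This complex maintains outer membrane lipid asymmetry by retrograde phospholipid trafficking. Transcription is driven by the araBAD promoter, controlled by the divergently transcribed araC regulator on the same plasmid, so expression is induced by L-arabinose. The rrnB T1 and T2 terminators downstream of the coding region stop transcription. Although the backbone name implies a histidine tag, no tag is annotated in the feature table, and the fusion appears to begin shortly after the promoter region.

The record gives the purpose simply as expression of MlaF(1-250)-GCN4. The design suggests that the GCN4 domain supplies an artificial dimerization element in place of the deleted MlaF C-terminal residues, in keeping with the associated study of MlaFB structure and ABC transporter regulation. That rationale is not stated explicitly.
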