Features (pLannotate 1.2.2; 15 found; start..end, strand, type, name):
      4..288     +  promoter       araBAD promoter: araBAD; promoter of the L-arabinose operon of E. coli; the araC regulatory gene is transcribed in the opposite direction (Guzman et al., 1995)
    322..1071    +  CDS            mlaF (fragment): MLAF_ECOLI - Also known as yrbF. Experimental evidence at protein level: Swiss-Prot protein existence level 1. Part of the ABC transporter complex MlaFEDB, which is involved in a phospholipid transport pathway that maintains lipid asymmetry in the outer membrane by retrograde trafficking of phospholipids from the outer membrane to the inner membrane. Responsible for energy coupling to the transport system. From Escherichia coli (strain K12).
   1072..1170    +  CDS            GCN4 (fragment): GCN4_YEAST - Also known as AAS101 From Saccharomyces cerevisiae (strain ATCC 204508 / S288c) (Baker's yeast).
   1336..1451    +  ncRNA          5S rRNA: Accession: RF00001 - 5S ribosomal RNA
   1455..1541    +  terminator     rrnB T1 terminator: Escherichia coli rrnB; transcription terminator T1 from the E. coli rrnB gene
   1633..1660    +  terminator     rrnB T2 terminator: transcription terminator T2 from the E. coli rrnB gene
   1679..1770    +  promoter       AmpR promoter: bla
   1771..2631    +  CDS            AmpR: β-lactamase; bla; confers resistance to ampicillin, carbenicillin, and related antibiotics
   2673..3053    +  rep_origin     M13 ori (sequence partly withheld): M13 bacteriophage origin of replication; arrow indicates direction of (+) strand synthesis
   3239..3826    +  rep_origin     ori: high-copy-number ColE1/pMB1/pBR322/pUC origin of replication
   4012..4063    -  misc_feature   bom (fragment): basis of mobility region from pBR322
   4179..4218    -  CDS            rop (fragment): Rop protein, which maintains plasmids at low copy number; rop
   4219..4404    -  CDS            TcR (fragment): tetracycline efflux protein; tet; confers resistance to tetracycline
   4414..4432    +  promoter       tet promoter (fragment): E. coli promoter for tetracycline efflux protein gene
   4522..5400    -  CDS            araC: L-arabinose regulatory protein; araC
>Addgene plasmid #155149 | pBEL1833 | addgene full sequence | sequence record 309871 | Addgene NGS Result
GAGAAGAAACCAATTGTCCATATTGCATCAGACATTGCCGTCACTGCGTCTTTTACTGGCTCTTCTCGCT
AACCAAACCGGTAACCCCGCTTATTAAAAGCATTCTGTAACAAAGCGGGACCAAAGCCATGACAAAAACG
CGTAACAAAAGTGTCTATAATCACGGCAGAAAAGTCCACATTGATTATTTGCACGGCGTCACACTTTGCT
ATGCCATAGCATTTTTATCCATAAGATTAGCGGATCCTACCTGACGCTTTTTATCGCAACTCTCTACTGT
TTCTCCATACCCGTTTTTTTGGGCTAGCCGAAGGGTGAATTATGGAGCAGTCTGTGGCGAATTTAGTCGA
TATGCGCGATGTCAGTTTTACGCGTGGCAATCGCTGCATCTTCGATAATATTTCCCTGACCGTGCCGCGA
GGGAAGATCACGGCGATCATGGGGCCATCGGGCATCGGTAAAACGACGCTACTCCGTCTGATTGGCGGGC
AAATCGCACCAGATCATGGTGAGATCCTTTTCGATGGTGAGAATATTCCGGCGATGTCTCGTTCGCGCCT
GTATACAGTGCGCAAACGGATGAGCATGTTATTTCAGTCCGGGGCGTTGTTCACTGATATGAACGTATTT
GACAACGTCGCCTATCCACTGCGCGAACATACCCAACTTCCCGCGCCATTGTTGCATAGTACGGTGATGA
TGAAGCTGGAGGCCGTGGGGCTGCGTGGAGCGGCTAAACTAATGCCTTCTGAACTTTCCGGTGGGATGGC
GCGGCGTGCAGCGCTGGCGCGTGCGATTGCGCTGGAGCCGGATCTCATCATGTTTGATGAACCTTTTGTT
GGGCAAGATCCCATCACCATGGGCGTACTGGTGAAGCTGATTTCTGAGCTGAACAGCGCGCTGGGCGTGA
CTTGTGTGGTGGTTTCTCACGATGTGCCGGAAGTGTTAAGTATTGCGGATCACGCCTGGATCCTGGCGGA
CAAAAAAATTGTCGCTCATGGCAGTGCCCAGGCGTTGCAGGCGAATCCTGATCCGCGCGTACGTCAGTTT
CTGGACGGGATAGCTGACGGGCGTATGAAGCAACTTGAGGACAAGGTTGAAGAGTTATTAAGCAAAAATT
ATCATCTTGAAAATGAAGTCGCGCGTTTAAAGAAGTTAGTTGGCGAGCGCTAAGGTACCAAATTCCAGAA
AAGAGACGCTGAAAAGCGTCTTTTTTCGTTTTGGTCCTGGTCTGAGGAATGGTTGTAAGCTTGGCTGTTT
TGGCGGATGAGAGAAGATTTTCAGCCTGATACAGATTAAATCAGAACGCAGAAGCGGTCTGATAAAACAG
AATTTGCCTGGCGGCAGTAGCGCGGTGGTCCCACCTGACCCCATGCCGAACTCAGAAGTGAAACGCCGTA
GCGCCGATGGTAGTGTGGGGTCTCCCCATGCGAGAGTAGGGAACTGCCAGGCATCAAATAAAACGAAAGG
CTCAGTCGAAAGACTGGGCCTTTCGTTTTATCTGTTGTTTGTCGGTGAACGCTCTCCTGAGTAGGACAAA
TCCGCCGGGAGCGGATTTGAACGTTGCGAAGCAACGGCCCGGAGGGTGGCGGGCAGGACGCCCGCCATAA
ACTGCCAGGCATCAAATTAAGCAGAAGGCCATCCTGACGGATGGCCTTTTTGCGTTTCTACAAACTCTTT
TGTTTATTTTTCTAAATACATTCAAATATGTATCCGCTCATGAGACAATAACCCTGATAAATGCTTCAAT
AATATTGAAAAAGGAAGAGTATGAGTATTCAACATTTCCGTGTCGCCCTTATTCCCTTTTTTGCGGCATT
TTGCCTTCCTGTTTTTGCTCACCCAGAAACGCTGGTGAAAGTAAAAGATGCTGAAGATCAGTTGGGTGCA
CGAGTGGGTTACATCGAACTGGATCTCAACAGCGGTAAGATCCTTGAGAGTTTTCGCCCCGAAGAACGTT
TTCCAATGATGAGCACTTTTAAAGTTCTGCTATGTGGCGCGGTATTATCCCGTGTTGACGCCGGGCAAGA
GCAACTCGGTCGCCGCATACACTATTCTCAGAATGACTTGGTTGAGTACTCACCAGTCACAGAAAAGCAT
CTTACGGATGGCATGACAGTAAGAGAATTATGCAGTGCTGCCATAACCATGAGTGATAACACTGCGGCCA
ACTTACTTCTGACAACGATCGGAGGACCGAAGGAGCTAACCGCTTTTTTGCACAACATGGGGGATCATGT
AACTCGCCTTGATCGTTGGGAACCGGAGCTGAATGAAGCCATACCAAACGACGAGCGTGACACCACGATG
CCTGCAGCAATGGCAACAACGTTGCGCAAACTATTAACTGGCGAACTACTTACTCTAGCTTCCCGGCAAC
AATTAATAGACTGGATGGAGGCGGATAAAGTTGCAGGACCACTTCTGCGCTCGGCCCTTCCGGCTGGCTG
GTTTATTGCTGATAAATCTGGAGCCGGTGAGCGTGGGTCTCGCGGTATCATTGCAGCACTGGGGCCAGAT
GGTAAGCCCTCCCGTATCGTAGTTATCTACACGACGGGGAGTCAGGCAACTATGGATGAACGAAATAGAC
AGATCGCTGAGATAGGTGCCTCACTGATTAAGCATTGGTAACTGTCAGACCAAGTTTACTCATATATACT
TTAGATTGATT
[125 nt withheld, positions 2672-2796]
C
[141 nt withheld, positions 2798-2938]
CCTTTGACGTTGGAGTCCACGTTCTTT
[37 nt withheld, positions 2966-3002]
ACCCTATCTCGGGCTATTCTTTTGATTTATAAGGGATTTTGCCGATTTCGGCCTATTGGTTAAAAAATGA
GCTGATTTAACAAAAATTTAACGCGAATTTTAACAAAATATTAACGTTTACAATTTAAAAGGATCTAGGT
GAAGATCCTTTTTGATAATCTCATGACCAAAATCCCTTAACGTGAGTTTTCGTTCCACTGAGCGTCAGAC
CCCGTAGAAAAGATCAAAGGATCTTCTTGAGATCCTTTTTTTCTGCGCGTAATCTGCTGCTTGCAAACAA
AAAAACCACCGCTACCAGCGGTGGTTTGTTTGCCGGATCAAGAGCTACCAACTCTTTTTCCGAAGGTAAC
TGGCTCAGCAGAGCGCAGATACCAAATACTGTCCTTCTAGTGTAGCCGTAGTTAGGCCACCACTTCAAGA
ACTCTGTAGCACCGCCTACATACCTCGCTCTGCTAATCCTGTTACCAGTGGCTGCTGCCAGTGGCGATAA
GTCGTGTCTTACCGGGTTGGACTCAAGACGATAGTTACCGGATAAGGCGCAGCGGTCGGGCTGAACGGGG
GGTTCGTGCACACAGCCCAGCTTGGAGCGAACGACCTACACCGAACTGAGATACCTACAGCGTGAGCTAT
GAGAAAGCGCCACGCTTCCCGAAGGGAGAAAGGCGGACAGGTATCCGGTAAGCGGCAGGGTCGGAACAGG
AGAGCGCACGAGGGAGCTTCCAGGGGGAAACGCCTGGTATCTTTATAGTCCTGTCGGGTTTCGCCACCTC
TGACTTGAGCGTCGATTTTTGTGATGCTCGTCAGGGGGGCGGAGCCTATGGAAAAACGCCAGCAACGCGG
CCTTTTTACGGTTCCTGGCCTTTTGCTGGCCTTTTGCTCACATGTTCTTTCCTGCGTTATCCCCTGATTC
TGTGGATAACCGTATTACCGCCTTTGAGTGAGCTGATACCGCTCGCCGCAGCCGAACGACCGAGCGCAGC
GAGTCAGTGAGCGAGGAAGCGGAAGAGCGCCTGATGCGGTATTTTCTCCTTACGCATCTGTGCGGTATTT
CACACCGCATAGGGTCATGGCTGCGCCCCGACACCCGCCAACACCCGCTGACGCGCCCTGACGGGCTTGT
CTGCTCCCGGCATCCGCTTACAGACAAGCTGTGACCGTCTCCGGGAGCTGCATGTGTCAGAGGTTTTCAC
CGTCATCACCGAAACGCGCGAGGCAGAAGGAGATGGCGCCCAACAGTCCCCCGGCCACGGGGCCTGCCAC
CATACCCACGCCGAAACAAGCGCTCATGAGCCCGAAGTGGCGAGCCCGATCTTCCCCATCGGTGATGTCG
GCGATATAGGCGCCAGCAACCGCACCTGTGGCGCCGGTGATGCCGGCCACGATGCGTCCGGCGTAGAGGA
TCTGCTCATGTTTGACAGCTTATCATCGATGCATAATGTGCCTGTCAAATGGACGAAGCAGGGATTCTGC
AAACCCTATGCTACTCCGTCAAGCCGTCAATTGTCTGATTCGTTACCAATTATGACAACTTGACGGCTAC
ATCATTCACTTTTTCTTCACAACCGGCACGGAACTCGCTCGGGCTGGCCCCGGTGCATTTTTTAAATACC
CGCGAGAAATAGAGTTGATCGTCAAAACCAACATTGCGACCGACGGTGGCGATAGGCATCCGGGTGGTGC
TCAAAAGCAGCTTCGCCTGGCTGATACGTTGGTCCTCGCGCCAGCTTAAGACGCTAATCCCTAACTGCTG
GCGGAAAAGATGTGACAGACGCGACGGCGACAAGCAAACATGCTGTGCGACGCTGGCGATATCAAAATTG
CTGTCTGCCAGGTGATCGCTGATGTACTGACAAGCCTCGCGTACCCGATTATCCATCGGTGGATGGAGCG
ACTCGTTAATCGCTTCCATGCGCCGCAGTAACAATTGCTCAAGCAGATTTATCGCCAGCAGCTCCGAATA
GCGCCCTTCCCCTTGCCCGGCGTTAATGATTTGCCCAAACAGGTCGCTGAAATGCGGCTGGTGCGCTTCA
TCCGGGCGAAAGAACCCCGTATTGGCAAATATTGACGGCCAGTTAAGCCATTCATGCCAGTAGGCGCGCG
GACGAAAGTAAACCCACTGGTGATACCATTCGCGAGCCTCCGGATGACGACCGTAGTGATGAATCTCTCC
TGGCGGGAACAGCAAAATATCACCCGGTCGGCAAACAAATTCTCGTCCCTGATTTTTCACCACCCCCTGA
CCGCGAATGGTGAGATTGAGAATATAACCTTTCATTCCCAGCGGTCGGTCGATAAAAAAATCGAGATAAC
CGTTGGCCTCAATCGGCGTTAAACCCGCCACCAGATGGGCATTAAACGAGTATCCCGGCAGCAGGGGATC
ATTTTGCGCTTCAGCCATACTTTTCATACTCCCGCCATTCA
